>Addgene plasmid #72344 | pHLmMBP-2 | depositor full sequence | sequence record 132067 | pHLmMBP-2 sequence 5871 bps
GTCGACATTGATTATTGACTAGTTATTAATAGTAATCAATTACGGGGTCATTAGTTCATAGCCCATATAT
GGAGTTCCGCGTTACATAACTTACGGTAAATGGCCCGCCTGGCTGACCGCCCAACGACCCCCGCCCATTG
ACGTCAATAATGACGTATGTTCCCATAGTAACGCCAATAGGGACTTTCCATTGACGTCAATGGGTGGACT
ATTTACGGTAAACTGCCCACTTGGCAGTACATCAAGTGTATCATATGCCAAGTACGCCCCCTATTGACGT
CAATGACGGTAAATGGCCCGCCTGGCATTATGCCCAGTACATGACCTTATGGGACTTTCCTACTTGGCAG
TACATCTACGTATTAGTCATCGCTATTACCATGGGTCGAGGTGAGCCCCACGTTCTGCTTCACTCTCCCC
ATCTCCCCCCCCTCCCCACCCCCAATTTTGTATTTATTTATTTTTTAATTATTTTGTGCAGCGATGGGGG
CGGGGGGGGGGGGGGCGCGCGCCAGGCGGGGCGGGGCGGGGCGAGGGGCGGGGCGGGGCGAGGCGGAGAG
GTGCGGCGGCAGCCAATCAGAGCGGCGCGCTCCGAAAGTTTCCTTTTATGGCGAGGCGGCGGCGGCGGCG
GCCCTATAAAAAGCGAAGCGCGCGGCGGGCGGGAGTCGCTGCGTTGCCTTCGCCCCGTGCCCCGCTCCGC
GCCGCCTCGCGCCGCCCGCCCCGGCTCTGACTGACCGCGTTACTCCCACAGGTGAGCGGGCGGGACGGCC
CTTCTCCTCCGGGCTGTAATTAGCGCTTGGTTTAATGACGGCTCGTTTCTTTTCTGTGGCTGCGTGAAAG
CCTTAAAGGGCTCCGGGAGGGCCCTTTGTGCGGGGGGGAGCGGCTCGGGGGGTGCGTGCGTGTGTGTGTG
CGTGGGGAGCGCCGCGTGCGGCCCGCGCTGCCCGGCGGCTGTGAGCGCTGCGGGCGCGGCGCGGGGCTTT
GTGCGCTCCGCGTGTGCGCGAGGGGAGCGCGGCCGGGGGCGGTGCCCCGCGGTGCGGGGGGGCTGCGAGG
GGAACAAAGGCTGCGTGCGGGGTGTGTGCGTGGGGGGGTGAGCAGGGGGTGTGGGCGCGGCGGTCGGGCT
GTAACCCCCCCCTGCACCCCCCTCCCCGAGTTGCTGAGCACGGCCCGGCTTCGGGTGCGGGGCTCCGTGC
GGGGCGTGGCGCGGGGCTCGCCGTGCCGGGCGGGGGGTGGCGGCAGGTGGGGGTGCCGGGCGGGGCGGGG
CCGCCTCGGGCCGGGGAGGGCTCGGGGGAGGGGCGCGGCGGCCCCGGAGCGCCGGCGGCTGTCGAGGCGC
GGCGAGCCGCAGCCATTGCCTTTTATGGTAATCGTGCGAGAGGGCGCAGGGACTTCCTTTGTCCCAAATC
TGGCGGAGCCGAAATCTGGGAGGCGCCGCCGCACCCCCTCTAGCGGGCGCGGGCGAAGCGGTGCGGCGCC
GGCAGGAAGGAAATGGGCGGGGAGGGCCTTCGTGCGTCGCCGCGCCGCCGTCCCCTTCTCCATCTCCAGC
CTCGGGGCTGCCGCAGGGGGACGGCTGCCTTCGGGGGGGACGGGGCAGGGCGGGGTTCGGCTTCTGGCGT
GTGACCGGCGGCTCTAGAGCCTCTGCTAACCATGTTCATGCCTTCTTCTTTTTCCTACAGCTCCTGGGCA
ACGTGCTGGTTGTTGTGCTGTCTCATCATTTTGGCAAAGAATTGCGGCCGTCTCAGGCCGAATTCGTCGA
CAAGCTTGCCACCATGGGGATCCTTCCCAGCCCTGGGATGCCTGCGCTGCTCTCCCTCGTGAGCCTTCTC
TCCGTGCTGCTGATGGGTTGCGTAGCTGAAACCGGTCACCATCACCATCACCATAAAACCGAAGAAGGTA
AACTGGTAATCTGGATTAACGGCGATAAAGGCTATAACGGTCTCGCTGAAGTCGGTAAGAAATTCGAGAA
AGATACCGGAATTAAAGTCACCGTTGAGCATCCCGATAAACTGGAAGAGAAATTCCCACAGGTTGCGGCA
ACTGGCGATGGCCCTGACATTATCTTCTGGGCACACGACCGCTTTGGTGGCTACGCTCAATCTGGCCTGT
TGGCTGAAATCACCCCGGCCGCAGCGTTCCAGGACAAGCTGTATCCGTTTACCTGGGATGCCGTGCGCTA
CAACGGCAAGCTGATTGCTTACCCGATCGCTGTTGAAGCGTTGTCCCTGATTTATAACAAGGATCTGCTG
CCGAACCCGCCAAAAACCTGGGAAGAGATCCCGGCGCTGGATAAAGAACTGAAAGCGAAAGGTAAGAGCG
CGCTGATGTTCAACCTGCAAGAACCGTACTTCACCTGGCCGCTGATTGCTGCTGACGGGGGTTATGCGTT
CAAGTATGCAGCCGGAAAGTACGACATTAAAGACGTGGGCGTGGATAACGCTGGCGCGAAAGCGGGTCTG
ACCTTCCTGGTTGACCTGATTAAAAACAAACACATGAATGCAGACACCGATTACTCCATCGCAGAACATG
CCTTTAATCATGGCGAAACAGCGATGACCATCAACGGCCCGTGGGCATGGTCCAACATCGACACCAGCGC
AGTGAATTATGGTGTAACGGTGCTGCCGACCTTCAAGGGTCAACCATCCAAACCGTTCGTTGGCGTGCTG
AGCGCAGGTATTAACGCCGCCAGTCCGAACAAAGAGCTGGCAAAAGAGTTCCTCGAAAACTACCTGCTGA
CTGATGAAGGTCTGGAAGCGGTTAATAAAGACAAACCGCTGGGTGCCGTAGCGCTGAAGTCTTACGAGGA
AGAGTTGGTGAAAGATCCACGTGTTGCCGCCACAATGGAAAACGCCCAGAAAGGTGAAATCATGCCCAAC
ATCCCGCAGATGTCCGCTTTCTGGTATGCCGTGCGCACTGCGGTGATTAACGCCGCCAGCGGTCGTCAGA
CTGTCGATGCAGCCCTGGCAGCCGCGCAGACTAATGCGGCCGCCGCGAGCTCGGCTAGCCTCGAGCACCA
TCACCATCACCATTGATAAACGCGTTTAATTAACCCCGGGTGGAGCCACCCCCAGTTCGAGAAGTGATAA
GATGATCAAGGATATCCCTACGACGTGCCCGACTACGCCTGATAATCTAGAACTAGTATCGCGATAATTC
ACTCCTCAGGTGCAGGCTGCCTATCAGAAGGTGGTGGCTGGTGTGGCCAATGCCCTGGCTCACAAATACC
ACTGAGATCTTTTTCCCTCTGCCAAAAATTATGGGGACATCATGAAGCCCCTTGAGCATCTGACTTCTGG
CTAATAAAGGAAATTTATTTTCATTGCAATAGTGTGTTGGAATTTTTTGTGTCTCTCACTCGGAAGGACA
TATGGGAGGGCAAATCATTTAAAACATCAGAATGAGTATTTGGTTTAGAGTTTGGCAACATATGCCATAT
GCTGGCTGCCATGAACAAAGGTGGCTATAAAGAGGTCATCAGTATATGAAACAGCCCCCTGCTGTCCATT
CCTTATTCCATAGAAAAGCCTTGACTTGAGGTTAGATTTTTTTTATATTTTGTTTTGTGTTATTTTTTTC
TTTAACATCCCTAAAATTTTCCTTACATGTTTTACTAGCCAGATTTTTCCTCCTCTCCTGACTACTCCCA
GTCATAGCTGTCCCTCTTCTCTTATGAAGATCCCTCGACCTGCAGCCCAAGCTTGGCGTAATCATGGTCA
TAGCTGTTTCCTGTGTGAAATTGTTATCCGCTCACAATTCCACACAACATACGAGCCGGAAGCATAAAGT
GTAAAGCCTGGGGTGCCTAATGAGTGAGCTAACTCACATTAATTGCGTTGCGCTCACTGCCCGCTTTCCA
GTCGGGAAACCTGTCGTGCCAGCGGATCGATCCGCTGCATTAATGAATCGGCCAACGCGCGGGGAGAGGC
GGTTTGCGTATTGGGCGCTCTTCCGCTTCCTCGCTCACTGACTCGCTGCGCTCGGTCGTTCGGCTGCGGC
GAGCGGTATCAGCTCACTCAAAGGCGGTAATACGGTTATCCACAGAATCAGGGGATAACGCAGGAAAGAA
CATGTGAGCAAAAGGCCAGCAAAAGGCCAGGAACCGTAAAAAGGCCGCGTTGCTGGCGTTTTTCCATAGG
CTCCGCCCCCCTGACGAGCATCACAAAAATCGACGCTCAAGTCAGAGGTGGCGAAACCCGACAGGACTAT
AAAGATACCAGGCGTTTCCCCCTGGAAGCTCCCTCGTGCGCTCTCCTGTTCCGACCCTGCCGCTTACCGG
ATACCTGTCCGCCTTTCTCCCTTCGGGAAGCGTGGCGCTTTCTCAATGCTCACGCTGTAGGTATCTCAGT
TCGGTGTAGGTCGTTCGCTCCAAGCTGGGCTGTGTGCACGAACCCCCCGTTCAGCCCGACCGCTGCGCCT
TATCCGGTAACTATCGTCTTGAGTCCAACCCGGTAAGACACGACTTATCGCCACTGGCAGCAGCCACTGG
TAACAGGATTAGCAGAGCGAGGTATGTAGGCGGTGCTACAGAGTTCTTGAAGTGGTGGCCTAACTACGGC
TACACTAGAAGGACAGTATTTGGTATCTGCGCTCTGCTGAAGCCAGTTACCTTCGGAAAAAGAGTTGGTA
GCTCTTGATCCGGCAAACAAACCACCGCTGGTAGCGGTGGTTTTTTTGTTTGCAAGCAGCAGATTACGCG
CAGAAAAAAAGGATCTCAAGAAGATCCTTTGATCTTTTCTACGGGGTCTGACGCTCAGTGGAACGAAAAC
TCACGTTAAGGGATTTTGGTCATGAGATTATCAAAAAGGATCTTCACCTAGATCCTTTTAAATTAAAAAT
GAAGTTTTAAATCAATCTAAAGTATATATGAGTAAACTTGGTCTGACAGTTACCAATGCTTAATCAGTGA
GGCACCTATCTCAGCGATCTGTCTATTTCGTTCATCCATAGTTGCCTGACTCCCCGTCGTGTAGATAACT
ACGATACGGGAGGGCTTACCATCTGGCCCCAGTGCTGCAATGATACCGCGAGACCCACGCTCACCGGCTC
CAGATTTATCAGCAATAAACCAGCCAGCCGGAAGGGCCGAGCGCAGAAGTGGTCCTGCAACTTTATCCGC
CTCCATCCAGTCTATTAATTGTTGCCGGGAAGCTAGAGTAAGTAGTTCGCCAGTTAATAGTTTGCGCAAC
GTTGTTGCCATTGCTACAGGCATCGTGGTGTCACGCTCGTCGTTTGGTATGGCTTCATTCAGCTCCGGTT
CCCAACGATCAAGGCGAGTTACATGATCCCCCATGTTGTGCAAAAAAGCGGTTAGCTCCTTCGGTCCTCC
GATCGTTGTCAGAAGTAAGTTGGCCGCAGTGTTATCACTCATGGTTATGGCAGCACTGCATAATTCTCTT
ACTGTCATGCCATCCGTAAGATGCTTTTCTGTGACTGGTGAGTACTCAACCAAGTCATTCTGAGAATAGT
GTATGCGGCGACCGAGTTGCTCTTGCCCGGCGTCAATACGGGATAATACCGCGCCACATAGCAGAACTTT
AAAAGTGCTCATCATTGGAAAACGTTCTTCGGGGCGAAAACTCTCAAGGATCTTACCGCTGTTGAGATCC
AGTTCGATGTAACCCACTCGTGCACCCAACTGATCTTCAGCATCTTTTACTTTCACCAGCGTTTCTGGGT
GAGCAAAAACAGGAAGGCAAAATGCCGCAAAAAAGGGAATAAGGGCGACACGGAAATGTTGAATACTCAT
ACTCTTCCTTTTTCAATATTATTGAAGCATTTATCAGGGTTATTGTCTCATGAGCGGATACATATTTGAA
TGTATTTAGAAAAATAAACAAATAGGGGTTCCGCGCACATTTCCCCGAAAAGTGCCACCTG
Features (pLannotate 1.2.2; 18 found; start..end, strand, type, name):
      4..383     +  enhancer       CMV enhancer: human cytomegalovirus immediate early enhancer
    386..661     +  promoter       chicken β-actin promoter: No description available
    662..1670    +  intron         chimeric intron: chimera between introns from chicken β-actin and rabbit β-globin
   1668..1745    +  CDS            HBBC_AMMLE (fragment): Experimental evidence at protein level: Swiss-Prot protein existence level 1. Involved in oxygen transport from the lung to the various peripheral tissues. From Ammotragus lervia (Barbary sheep) (Antilope lervia).
   1857..1874    +  CDS            6xHis: 6xHis affinity tag
   1875..2972    +  CDS            MBP: maltose binding protein from E. coli; malE (mutated); This version of the gene does not encode a signal sequence, so MBP will remain in the cytosol.
   3006..3023    +  CDS            6xHis: 6xHis affinity tag
   3050..3073    +  CDS            Twin-Strep-tag (fragment): two Strep-Tag®II moieties connected by a linker for enhanced binding to Strep-Tactin®, an engineered form of streptavidin (Schmidt et al., 2013)
   3093..3109    +  CDS            3xHA (fragment): three tandem HA epitope tags
   3148..3222    +  CDS            HBB (fragment): HBB_PONPY - Experimental evidence at transcript level: Swiss-Prot protein existence level 2. Involved in oxygen transport from the lung to the various peripheral tissues. From Pongo pygmaeus (Bornean orangutan).
   3293..3348    +  polyA_signal   β-globin poly(A) signal: rabbit β-globin polyadenylation signal (Gil and Proudfoot, 1987)
   3731..3747    -  protein_bind   lac operator: The lac repressor binds to the lac operator to inhibit transcription in E. coli. This inhibition can be relieved by adding lactose or isopropyl-β-D-thiogalactopyranoside (IPTG). lac repressor encoded by lacI
   3755..3785    -  promoter       lac promoter: promoter for the E. coli lac operon
   3800..3821    -  protein_bind   CAP binding site: CAP binding activates transcription in the presence of cAMP. E. coli catabolite activator protein
   3837..3938    -  CDS            lacI (fragment): LACI_ECOLI - Experimental evidence at protein level: Swiss-Prot protein existence level 1. Repressor of the lactose operon. Binds allolactose as an inducer. From Escherichia coli (strain K12).
   4121..4709    -  rep_origin     ori: high-copy-number ColE1/pMB1/pBR322/pUC origin of replication
   4880..5740    -  CDS            AmpR: β-lactamase; bla; confers resistance to ampicillin, carbenicillin, and related antibiotics
   5741..5845    -  promoter       AmpR promoter: bla
