[The description below was written by a language model from this plasmid's Addgene catalogue record and pLannotate feature annotations shown in this document.]
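Description:
pHLmMBP-2 is a 5,871 bp empty-backbone mammalian expression vector, derived in part from pHLsec, for producing secreted proteins fused to a mutated maltose-binding protein (mMBP). It is propagated in E. coli as a high-copy plasmid through a ColE1/pUC-type origin and selected with ampicillin via the β-lactamase gene and its own promoter. Remnants of a lac promoter/operator region, CAP binding site and a lacI fragment lie between the expression cassette and the origin. These appear to be cloning-vector leftovers rather than functional parts of the design.

Expression is driven by a CAG-style arrangement: the CMV immediate-early enhancer, the chicken β-actin promoter and a chimeric β-actin/β-globin intron, with transcripts terminated by the rabbit β-globin polyadenylation signal. The short haemoglobin-like "CDS" fragments flagged on either side of the cassette are most likely β-globin-derived flanking sequence, not intended coding regions. The open reading frame encodes an N-terminal 6xHis tag immediately followed by mMBP, then a short interval into which the gene of interest is inserted by restriction cloning, followed by a C-terminal 6xHis tag, Strep-tag II and HA tag. The automated annotation labels the last two as fragments of Twin-Strep and 3xHA, consistent with single copies. The catalogue entry describes the products as secreted, but the feature table does not annotate a signal peptide. One presumably lies in the unannotated stretch upstream of the first His tag, since the MBP sequence lacks its own leader.

The vector is intended for high-level mammalian production of MBP-fused target proteins, with multiple affinity and detection options. According to the associated publication title, these fusions are intended for crystallography. The depositor notes that QuikChange-style mutagenesis works poorly on this plasmid family.
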