Addgene plasmid #72344: pHLmMBP-2
Purpose: (Empty Backbone) Mammalian expression of secreted N-terminally 6His-tagged mMBP-fused proteins with C-terminal 6His-tag/Strep-tag II/HA-tag
Depositing lab: Luca Jovine. Depositing organization: Karolinska Institutet. Publication: Easy mammalian expression and crystallography of maltose-binding protein-fused human proteins. Bokhove M, Sadat Al Hosseini H, Saito T, Dioguardi E, Gegenschatz-Schmid K, Nishimura K, Raj I, de Sanctis D, Han L, Jovine L. J Struct Biol. 2016 Feb 3. 194:1-7. pii: S1047-8477(16)30015-6. doi: 10.1016/j.jsb.2016.01.016. PubMed 26850170.
Backbone
  Vector backbone: pHLmMBP-2
  Backbone size (bp): 5871
  Vector type: Mammalian Expression
  Promoter: CMV enhancer + chicken beta-actin promoter
  Tag / fusion protein: 6His-tag (N terminal on backbone); mMBP (N terminal on backbone); 6His-tag (C terminal on backbone); Strep-tag II (C terminal on backbone); HA-tag (C terminal on backbone)
Growth in bacteria
  Bacterial resistance: Ampicillin, 100 μg/mL
  Growth temperature: 37°C
  Growth strain: DH5alpha
  Copy number: High Copy
Gene/Insert
  Cloning method: Restriction Enzyme
  Sequencing primers: 5′ AAGGTGAAATCATGCCCAACATCC; 3′ ATTTGTGAGCCAGGGCATTG
Resource information
  A portion of this plasmid was derived from a plasmid made by: Prof. Dr. A. Radu Aricescu (pHLsec)
Terms and licenses: Academic/Nonprofit Terms; Industry Terms: Not Available to Industry
Depositor comments: Cloning note: For cloning information, please refer to Figure S1 of the manuscript associated with this plasmid. Mutagenesis note: Quikchange mutagenesis does not work efficiently on this family of plasmids. Citation for pHLsec from which this plasmid is derived: A time- and cost-efficient system for high-level protein production in mammalian cells A. R. Aricescu, W. Lu and E. Y. Jones Acta Cryst. D62:1243-1250 (2006) PMID:17001101 doi:10.1107/S0907444906029799
How to cite: pHLmMBP-2 was a gift from Luca Jovine (Addgene plasmid # 72344 ; http://n2t.net/addgene:72344 ; RRID:Addgene_72344)
