>Addgene plasmid #72344 | pHLmMBP-2 | depositor partial sequence | sequence record 134650 | Sequenced region 5'-TTTCCTACAGCTCCTGGGCAAC 3'-ATTTGTGAGCCAGGGCATTG
ATGGGGATCCTTCCCAGCCCTGGGATGCCTGCGCTGCTCTCCCTCGTGAGCCTTCTCTCCGTGCTGCTGA
TGGGTTGCGTAGCTGAAACCGGTCACCATCACCATCACCATAAAACCGAAGAAGGTAAACTGGTAATCTG
GATTAACGGCGATAAAGGCTATAACGGTCTCGCTGAAGTCGGTAAGAAATTCGAGAAAGATACCGGAATT
AAAGTCACCGTTGAGCATCCCGATAAACTGGAAGAGAAATTCCCACAGGTTGCGGCAACTGGCGATGGCC
CTGACATTATCTTCTGGGCACACGACCGCTTTGGTGGCTACGCTCAATCTGGCCTGTTGGCTGAAATCAC
CCCGGCCGCAGCGTTCCAGGACAAGCTGTATCCGTTTACCTGGGATGCCGTGCGCTACAACGGCAAGCTG
ATTGCTTACCCGATCGCTGTTGAAGCGTTGTCCCTGATTTATAACAAGGATCTGCTGCCGAACCCGCCAA
AAACCTGGGAAGAGATCCCGGCGCTGGATAAAGAACTGAAAGCGAAAGGTAAGAGCGCGCTGATGTTCAA
CCTGCAAGAACCGTACTTCACCTGGCCGCTGATTGCTGCTGACGGGGGTTATGCGTTCAAGTATGCAGCC
GGAAAGTACGACATTAAAGACGTGGGCGTGGATAACGCTGGCGCGAAAGCGGGTCTGACCTTCCTGGTTG
ACCTGATTAAAAACAAACACATGAATGCAGACACCGATTACTCCATCGCAGAACATGCCTTTAATCATGG
CGAAACAGCGATGACCATCAACGGCCCGTGGGCATGGTCCAACATCGACACCAGCGCAGTGAATTATGGT
GTAACGGTGCTGCCGACCTTCAAGGGTCAACCATCCAAACCGTTCGTTGGCGTGCTGAGCGCAGGTATTA
ACGCCGCCAGTCCGAACAAAGAGCTGGCAAAAGAGTTCCTCGAAAACTACCTGCTGACTGATGAAGGTCT
GGAAGCGGTTAATAAAGACAAACCGCTGGGTGCCGTAGCGCTGAAGTCTTACGAGGAAGAGTTGGTGAAA
GATCCACGTGTTGCCGCCACAATGGAAAACGCCCAGAAAGGTGAAATCATGCCCAACATCCCGCAGATGT
CCGCTTTCTGGTATGCCGTGCGCACTGCGGTGATTAACGCCGCCAGCGGTCGTCAGACTGTCGATGCAGC
CCTGGCAGCCGCGCAGACTAATGCGGCCGCCGCGAGCTCGGCTAGCCTCGAGCACCATCACCATCACCAT
TGATAAACGCGTTTAATTAACCCCGGGTGGAGCCACCCCCAGTTCGAGAAGTGATAAGATGATCAAGGAT
ATCCCTACGACGTGCCCGACTACGCCTGATAA
