>Addgene plasmid #72344 | pHLmMBP-2 | addgene partial sequence | sequence record 137620 | pCAG-F 5'-GCAACGTGCTGGTTATTGTG-3'
AAGAATTGCGGCCGTCTCAGGCCGAATTCGTCGACAAGCTTGCCACCATGGGGATCCTTCCCAGCCCTGG
GATGCCTGCGCTGCTCTCCCTCGTGAGCCTTCTCTCCGTGCTGCTGATGGGTTGCGTAGCTGAAACCGGT
CACCATCACCATCACCATAAAACCGAAGAAGGTAAACTGGTAATCTGGATTAACGGCGATAAAGGCTATA
ACGGTCTCGCTGAAGTCGGTAAGAAATTCGAGAAAGATACCGGAATTAAAGTCACCGTTGAGCATCCCGA
TAAACTGGAAGAGAAATTCCCACAGGTTGCGGCAACTGGCGATGGCCCTGACATTATCTTCTGGGCACAC
GACCGCTTTGGTGGCTACGCTCAATCTGGCCTGTTGGCTGAAATCACCCCGGCCGCAGCGTTCCAGGACA
AGCTGTATCCGTTTACCTGGGATGCCGTGCGCTACAACGGCAAGCTGATTGCTTACCCGATCGCTGTTGA
AGCGTTGTCCCTGATTTATAACAAGGATCTGCTGCCGAACCCGCCAAAAACCTGGGAAGAGATCCCGGCG
CTGGATAAAGAACTGAAAGCGAAAGGTAAGAGCGCGCTGATGTTCAACCTGCAAGAACCGTACTTCACCT
GGCCGCTGATTGCTGCTGACGGGGGTTATGCGTTCAAGTATGCAGCCGGAAAGTACGACATTAAAGACGT
GGGCGTGGATAACGCTGGCGCGAAAGCGGGTCTGACCTTCCTGGTTGACCTGATTAAAAACAAACACATG
AATGCAGACACCGATTACTCCATCGCAGAACATGCCTTTAATCATGGCGAAACAGCGATGACCATCAACG
GCCCGTGGGCATGGTCCAACATCGACACCAGCGCAGTGAATTATGGTGTAACGGTGCTGCCGACCTTCAA
GGGTCAACCATCCAAACCGTTCGTTGGCGTGCTGAGCGCAGGTATTAACGCCGCCAGTCCGAACAAAGAG
CTGGCAAAA
