>Addgene plasmid #72344 | pHLmMBP-2 | addgene partial sequence | sequence record 137621 | rb_glob_PA_term-R 5'-CCCATATGTCCTTCCGAGTG-3'
TCCAACACACTATTGCAATGAAAATAAATTTCCTTTATTAGCCAGAAGTCAGATGCTCAAGGGGCTTCAT
GATGTCCCCATAATTTTTGGCAGAGGGAAAAAGATCTCAGTGGTATTTGTGAGCCAGGGCATTGGCCACA
CCAGCCACCACCTTCTGATAGGCAGCCTGCACCTGAGGAGTGAATTATCGCGATACTAGTTCTAGATTAT
CAGGCGTAGTCGGGCACGTCGTAGGGATATCCTTGATCATCTTATCACTTCTCGAACTGGGGGTGGCTCC
ACCCGGGGTTAATTAAACGCGTTTATCAATGGTGATGGTGATGGTGCTCGAGGCTAGCCGAGCTCGCGGC
GGCCGCATTAGTCTGCGCGGCTGCCAGGGCTGCATCGACAGTCTGACGACCGCTGGCGGCGTTAATCACC
GCAGTGCGCACGGCATACCAGAAAGCGGACATCTGCGGGATGTTGGGCATGATTTCACCTTTCTGGGCGT
TTTCCATTGTGGCGGCAACACGTGGATCTTTCACCAACTCTTCCTCGTAAGACTTCAGCGCTACGGCACC
CAGCGGTTTGTCTTTATTAACCGCTTCCAGACCTTCATCAGTCAGCAGGTAGTTTTCGAGGAACTCTTTT
GCCAGCTCTTTGTTCGGACTGGCGGCGTTAATACCTGCGCTCAGCACGCCAACGAACGGTTTGGATGGTT
GACCCTTGAAGGTCGGCAGCACCGTTACACCATAATTCACTGCGCTGGTGTCGATGTTGGACCATGCCCA
CGGGCCGTTGATGGTCATCGCTGTTTCGCCATGATTAAAGGCATGTTCTGCGATGGAGTAATCGGTGTCT
GCATTCATGTGTTTGTTTTTAATCAGGTCAACCAGGAAGGTCAGACCCGCTTTCGCGCCAGCGTTATCCA
CGCCCACGTCTTTAATGTCGTACTTTCCGGCTGCATACTTGAACGCATAACCCCCGTCAGCAGCAATCAG
CGGCCAGGTGA
